>Addgene plasmid #57553 | mGeos2-VEL-MyosinIIA-C-18 | depositor partial sequence | sequence record 88699 | insert sequence
CTCGAGCCGCTAGCGCTACCGGTCGCCACCATGAGTGCGATTAAGCCAGACATGAAGATCAAACTCCGTA
TGGAAGGCAACGTAAACGGGCACCACTTTGTGATCGACGGAGATGGTACAGGCAAGCCTTTTGAGGGAAA
ACAGAGTATGGATCTTGAAGTCAAAGAGGGCGGACCTCTGCCTTTTGCCTTTGATATCCTGACCACTGCA
TTCCTGTACGGCAACAGGGTATTCGCCAAATATCCAGACAACATACAAGACTATTTTAAGCAGTCGTTTC
CTAAGGGGTATTCGTGGGAACGAAGCTTGACTTTCGAAGACGGGGGCATTTGCAACGCCAGAAACGACAT
AACAATGGAAGGGGACACTTTCTATAATAAAGTTCGATTTTATGGTACCAACTTTCCCGCCAATGGTCCA
GTTATGCAGAAGAAGACGCTGAAATGGGAGCCCTCCACTGAGAAAATGTATGTGCGTGATGGAGTGCTGA
CGGGTGATGTAGAGATGGCTTTGTTGCTTGAAGGAAATGCCCATTACCGATGTGACTTCAGAACTACTTA
CAAAGCTAAGGAGAAGGGTGTCAAGTTACCAGGCGCCCACTTTGTGGACCACTGCATTGAGATTTTAAGC
CATGACAAAGATTACAACAAGGTTAAGCTGTATGAGCATGCTGTTGCTCATTCTGGATTGCCTGACAATG
CCAGACGATCCGGACTCAGATCTGGCAGCGGTGGAGGCAGCGCATCCGGCGGAAGCGGAAGCGCTCAGCA
GGCTGCAGACAAGTACCTCTATGTGGATAAAAACTTCATCAATAACCCGCTGGCCCAAGCTGACTGGGCT
GCCAAGAAGTTGGTATGGGTGCCTTCCAGCAAGAATGGCTTTGAACCAGCCAGCCTCAAGGAGGAGGTGG
GAGAAGAGGCCATTGTAGAGCTGGTAGAGAATGGGAAGAAGGTGAAGGTGAACAAGGACGACATCCAGAA
GATGAACCCACCCAAGTTCTCCAAGGTGGAGGACATGGCAGAGCTCACGTGCCTCAACGAAGCTTCGGTG
CTGCACAACCTCAAGGAGCGATACTACTCAGGGCTTATCTACACCTATTCAGGCCTGTTCTGTGTGGTCA
TCAACCCTTATAAGAACCTGCCCATCTACTCAGAGGAGATCGTGGAGATGTACAAGGGCAAGAAGAGGCA
CGAGATGCCACCCCACATCTACGCCATCACAGATACTGCCTACCGGAGCATGATGCAGGACCGGGAAGAT
CAGTCCATCCTGTGCACGGGGGAGTCTGGAGCAGGGAAGACAGAGAACACCAAGAAAGTCATCCAGTACC
TGGCACATGTGGCCTCCTCACACAAGAGCAAGAAGGACCAGGGGGAGTTGGAGCGGCAGCTGCTACAGGC
CAACCCTATCCTAGAGGCCTTTGGAAACGCCAAGACGGTGAAGAATGACAACTCCTCTCGATTCGGTAAA
TTCATTCGTATCAACTTTGATGTCAATGGCTACATTGTTGGTGCCAACATTGAGACTTATCTTCTGGAGA
AATCTCGTGCTATCCGCCAAGCCAAAGAGGAGCGGACCTTCCACATCTTCTACTACCTGCTGTCTGGGGC
CGGAGAACACCTGAAGACTGATCTCCTGTTGGAGCCATACAACAAATACCGCTTCCTGTCCAACGGGCAC
GTCACCATCCCTGGGCAGCAGGACAAGGACATGTTCCAGGAGACAATGGAGGCCATGAGAATTATGGGTA
TCCCAGAGGATGAGCAGATGGGCTTGCTGCGGGTCATCTCTGGGGTCCTTCAGCTTGGCAACATTGCCTT
CAAGAAGGAGCGGAACACTGACCAGGCGTCCATGCCGGACAACACAGCTGCTCAAAAGGTGTCCCACCTC
CTGGGGATCAATGTGACCGACTTCACCAGAGGCATCCTCACCCCACGCATCAAGGTGGGCAGAGACTATG
TGCAGAAGGCGCAGACTAAAGAGCAGGCTGACTTTGCCATTGAGGCCTTGGCCAAGGCTACCTATGAGCG
GATGTTCCGCTGGCTGGTGCTTCGCATCAACAAAGCTCTGGACAAGACCAAGAGGCAGGGCGCCTCATTT
ATCGGGATACTGGACATCGCTGGCTTTGAAATCTTTGATCTGAACTCCTTCGAGCAGCTGTGCATCAACT
ACACCAACGAGAAGCTGCAGCAGCTGTTCAACCACACCATGTTCATCCTGGAGCAGGAGGAGTACCAGCG
AGAGGGCATCGAGTGGAACTTCATCGACTTCGGCCTGGACCTGCAGCCCTGCATCGACCTCATTGAGAAG
CCGGCGGGTCCCCCAGGCATCCTGGCCCTGCTAGATGAGGAGTGCTGGTTTCCTAAGGCCACTGACAAGA
GCTTCGTGGAGAAGGTGGTGCAGGAGCAGGGCACCCACCCCAAGTTCCAGAAGCCCAAGCAACTGAAGGA
CAAGGCTGATTTCTGCATTATCCACTATGCCGGCAAGGTGGACTATAAAGCTGACGAGTGGCTGATGAAG
AACATGGACCCCTTGAACGACAACATCGCCACGCTGCTTCACCAGTCCTCAGACAAGTTTGTCTCTGAGC
TGTGGAAGGATGTGGATCGGATCATTGGCTTGGACCAAGTGGCTGGAATGTCCGAGACAGCACTACCTGG
TGCCTTCAAGACCCGGAAGGGCATGTTCCGTACTGTCGGACAGCTGTACAAGGAGCAGCTGGCCAAGCTC
ATGGCCACGTTGAGGAATACCAACCCCAACTTCGTGCGCTGCATCATTCCCAACCATGAGAAGAAGGCCG
GCAAACTGGACCCGCACTTGGTGCTGGACCAGCTGCGCTGCAATGGCGTCCTTGAGGGCATCCGGATCTG
CCGCCAGGGCTTTCCCAACAGGGTGGTCTTCCAGGAGTTCCGGCAGAGGTATGAGATCCTCACCCCCAAC
TCCATCCCGAAGGGCTTCATGGATGGCAAGCAAGCGTGTGTGCTCATGATCAAAGCCTTGGAGCTTGACA
GCAACCTGTACCGCATCGGCCAGAGCAAAGTGTTCTTCCGGGCAGGAGTGCTCGCCCACCTGGAGGAAGA
GCGGGACCTGAAGATCACCGATGTCATCATTGGCTTCCAGGCCTGCTGCAGGGGCTACCTGGCCAGGAAG
GCCTTTGCCAAGAGGCAGCAACAGCTGACCGCCATGAAGGTCCTACAGAGGAACTGTGCTGCGTACCTCA
GGCTGCGCAACTGGCAGTGGTGGAGGCTCTTCACCAAGGTCAAGCCCCTGTTGAACTCAATAAGACATGA
GGATGAGCTGTTAGCCAAGGAGGCGGAACTGACAAAGGTTCGAGAGAAACATCTGGCTGCAGAGAACAGG
CTGACAGAGATGGAGACGATGCAGTCTCAGCTCATGGCAGAGAAGCTGCAGCTTCAGGAGCAGCTGCAGG
CGGAGACAGAGCTGTGTGCCGAGGCTGAGGAGCTCCGGGCCCGTCTGACAGCGAAGAAGCAGGAGCTGGA
GGAGATATGCCATGACCTGGAGGCCAGGGTGGAGGAGGAGGAGGAGCGCTGCCAGTACCTGCAGGCCGAG
AAGAAGAAGATGCAGCAGAACATCCAGGAACTTGAGGAGCAGTTGGAGGAGGAGGAGAGCGCCCGGCAGA
AGCTGCAGCTTGAGAAGGTGACCACCGAGGCCAAGCTGAAGAAACTGGAGGAGGACCAGATCATCATGGA
GGACCAGAACTGCAAACTGGCCAAGGAGAAGAAACTGCTGGAAGACAGAGTAGCTGAGTTCACTACCAAC
CTCATGGAAGAGGAGGAGAAGTCCAAGAGCCTGGCCAAGCTCAAGAACAAGCACGAGGCAATGATCACCG
ACCTGGAAGAGCGCCTCCGTAGGGAGGAGAAGCAGAGGCAGGAGTTGGAGAAGACCCGTCGCAAGCTGGA
GGGAGACTCCACAGACCTCAGTGACCAGATTGCTGAGCTCCAGGCGCAGATAGCAGAGCTCAAGATGCAG
CTGGCCAAGAAGGAGGAGGAGTTGCAGGCTGCCTTGGCCAGAGTGGAAGAAGAAGCTGCTCAGAAGAATA
TGGCCCTGAAGAAGATCCGAGAACTGGAAACTCAGATATCTGAGCTCCAGGAGGACCTGGAGTCGGAGCG
AGCCTCCAGGAATAAAGCCGAGAAGCAGAAACGGGATCTGGGAGAGGAGCTGGAGGCGCTGAAGACAGAG
CTGGAGGACACGCTGGACTCCACGGCTGCCCAGCAGGAGCTGAGGTCGAAGCGTGAGCAGGAGGTGAGCA
TCCTGAAGAAGACTCTGGAGGACGAGGCCAAGACCCATGAGGCCCAGATCCAGGAGATGAGGCAGAAGCA
CTCACAGGCTGTGGAGGAGCTGGCAGATCAGTTGGAGCAGACGAAGCGGGTAAAAGCTACCCTTGAGAAG
GCGAAGCAGACCCTGGAGAATGAGCGGGGAGAGCTGGCCAATGAGGTGAAGGCCCTGCTGCAAGGCAAGG
GCGACTCAGAGCACAAGCGCAAGAAGGTGGAGGCGCAGCTGCAAGAACTGCAGGTCAAGTTCAGCGAGGG
AGAGCGCGTGCGAACCGAACTGGCCGACAAGGTCACCAAGCTGCAGGTTGAACTGGACAGTGTGACCGGT
CTCCTTAGCCAGTCTGACAGCAAGTCCAGCAAGCTTACGAAGGACTTCTCTGCGCTGGAGTCCCAGCTTC
AGGACACACAGGAGTTGCTCCAGGAGGAGAACCGGCAGAAGCTGAGCCTGAGCACCAAGCTCAAGCAGAT
GGAGGATGAGAAAAACTCCTTCAGGGAGCAGCTGGAGGAGGAGGAGGAGGCCAAGCGCAACTTGGAGAAG
CAGATCGCCACGCTCCATGCCCAGGTGACCGACATGAAGAAGAAGATGGAGGACGGTGTAGGGTGCCTGG
AGACTGCAGAGGAGGCGAAGCGGAGGCTTCAGAAGGACTTGGAAGGCCTGAGCCAGCGGCTTGAGGAGAA
GGTGGCTGCCTACGATAAGCTGGAGAAGACCAAGACACGGCTGCAGCAGGAGCTGGACGACCTGCTGGTT
GACCTGGACCACCAGCGGCAGAGCGTCTCCAACCTGGAAAAGAAGCAGAAGAAGTTCGACCAGCTCCTAG
CCGAGGAGAAGACCATCTCGGCCAAGTATGCAGAGGAGCGTGACCGAGCTGAGGCTGAGGCCCGTGAGAA
GGAGACAAAGGCGCTATCACTGGCCCGGGCGCTTGAGGAGGCCATGGAGCAGAAGGCAGAGCTGGAGCGG
CTCAACAAGCAGTTCCGCACGGAGATGGAGGACCTCATGAGCTCCAAGGATGACGTGGGCAAGAGTGTCC
ACGAGCTGGAGAAGTCCAAGCGGGCCTTGGAGCAGCAGGTGGAGGAGATGAAGACCCAGCTGGAGGAGCT
GGAGGATGAGCTGCAGGCCACGGAGGATGCCAAGCTCCGCCTGGAGGTGAACCTGCAGGCCATGAAGGCC
CAGTTTGAGCGGGATCTGCAGGGCCGGGATGAACAGAGCGAGGAGAAGAAGAAGCAGCTGGTCAGACAGG
TGCGGGAGATGGAGGCGGAGCTGGAGGATGAGAGGAAGCAGCGCTCCATGGCCATGGCCGCACGCAAGAA
ACTGGAGATGGATCTGAAGGACCTGGAGGCACACATTGACACAGCCAATAAGAACCGGGAAGAGGCCATC
AAACAGCTGCGGAAGCTTCAGGCCCAGATGAAGGACTGCATGCGGGAGCTGGACGACACGCGCGCCTCCC
GGGAGGAGATCCTGGCGCAGGCCAAGGAGAATGAGAAGAAGCTGAAGAGCATGGAGGCCGAGATGATTCA
GCTGCAGGAGGAACTGGCAGCTGCTGAGCGTGCTAAGCGTCAGGCCCAACAGGAACGGGACGAGCTGGCT
GATGAGATCGCCAACAGCAGTGGCAAAGGGGCCCTAGCATTAGAGGAGAAGCGGCGACTGGAGGCCCGCA
TTGCCCTGCTGGAGGAGGAGCTGGAGGAGGAACAGGGCAACACGGAGCTGATCAACGATCGGCTGAAGAA
GGCCAACCTGCAGATCGACCAAATAAACACCGACCTGAACCTGGAACGCAGCCACGCACAGAAGAATGAG
AATGCGCGACAGCAGCTGGAACGCCAGAACAAGGAGCTCAAGGCCAAGCTGCAGGAAATGGAGAGTGCTG
TCAAGTCCAAATACAAGGCCTCCATCGCGGCCTTGGAGGCCAAAATTGCACAGCTGGAGGAACAGCTGGA
CAACGAGACCAAGGAGCGCCAGGCAGCCTCCAAGCAGGTGCGCCGGACGGAGAAGAAGCTGAAGGACGTG
CTGCTGCAGGTGGAGGACGAGCGGAGGAACGCGGAACAGTTCAAGGACCAGGCTGACAAGGCGTCCACCC
GCCTGAAGCAGCTTAAACGGCAGCTAGAGGAGGCTGAAGAGGAGGCCCAGCGGGCCAATGCCTCACGCCG
GAAGCTGCAGCGTGAGCTGGAAGATGCCACAGAGACCGCTGATGCTATGAACCGCGAGGTCAGCTCCCTG
AAGAACAAACTGAGGCGTGGGGACCTGCCATTTGTCGTGACTCGCCGAATTGTTCGGAAAGGCACTGGCG
ACTGCTCAGACGAGGAGGTCGACGGTAAAGCAGATGGGGCCGATGCCAAGGCAGCTGAATAGGAATTCTG
CAGTCGACGGTACCGCGGGCCCGGGATCCACCGGATCTAGATAACTGAT
