>Addgene plasmid #57553 | mGeos2-VEL-MyosinIIA-C-18 | addgene partial sequence | sequence record 125579 | AllEos-F 5'-GGAGAAGGGTGTCAAGTTAC-3'
GCATTGAGATTTTAAGCCATGACAAAGATTACAACAAGGTTAAGCTGTATGAGCATGCTGTTGCTCATTC
TGGATTGCCTGACAATGCCAGACGATCCGGACTCAGATCTGGCAGCGGTGGAGGCAGCGCATCCGGCGGA
AGCGGAAGCGCTCAGCAGGCTGCAGACAAGTACCTCTATGTGGATAAAAACTTCATCAATAACCCGCTGG
CCCAAGCTGACTGGGCTGCCAAGAAGTTGGTATGGGTGCCTTCCAGCAAGAATGGCTTTGAACCAGCCAG
CCTCAAGGAGGAGGTGGGAGAAGAGGCCATTGTAGAGCTGGTAGAGAATGGGAAGAAGGTGAAGGTGAAC
AAGGACGACATCCAGAAGATGAACCCACCCAAGTTCTCCAAGGTGGAGGACATGGCAGAGCTCACGTGCC
TCAACGAAGCTTCGGTGCTGCACAACCTCAAGGAGCGATACTACTCAGGGCTTATCTACACCTATTCAGG
CCTGTTCTGTGTGGTCATCAACCCTTATAAGAACCTGCCCATCTACTCAGAGGAGATCGTGGAGATGTAC
AAGGGCAAGAAGAGGCACGAGATGCCACCCCACATCTACGCCATCACAGATACTGCCTACCGGAGCATGA
TGCAGGACCGGGAAGATCAGTCCATCCTGTGCACGGGGGAGTCTGGAGCAGGGAAGACAGAGAACACCAA
GAAAGTCATCCAGTACCTGGCACATGTGGCCTCCTCACACAAGAGCAAGAAGGACCAGGGGGAGTTGGAG
CGGCAGCTGCTACAGGCCAACCCTATCCTAGAGGCCTTTGGAAACGCCAAGACGGTGAAGAATGACAACT
CCTCTCGATTCGGTAAATTCATTCGTATCAACTTTGATGTC
