[The description below was written by a language model from this plasmid's Addgene catalogue record.]
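Description:
mGeos2-VEL-MyosinIIA-C-18 is a mammalian expression plasmid built on the mGeos2-VEL-C1 backbone (about 4.75 kb without the insert), a C1-style fluorescent protein fusion vector in which the fluorescent protein sits upstream of the cloning site. It is maintained in E. coli as a high-copy plasmid under kanamycin selection, and it carries a neomycin resistance marker that allows G418 selection of transfected mammalian cells. The origins of replication and other backbone elements are not itemised in the record, and no feature table is provided. The listed 3′ sequencing primer suggests that an SV40 polyadenylation signal lies downstream of the expression cassette.

The payload is mouse myosin IIA, the non-muscle myosin II heavy chain, expressed from the CMV promoter as a fusion with mGeos2-VEL attached at its N terminus. The "C-18" in the name probably denotes the C-type vector layout and the length of the linker between the fluorescent protein and myosin, but the record does not spell this out, and the cloning method is listed as unknown. The two pairs of spectral values recorded, excitation 503 and 569 nm with emission 514 and 581 nm, indicate a fluorescent protein with a green state and a red-shifted state, as expected of a photoconvertible or photoswitchable tag.

The stated purpose is cytoskeletal localisation. After transfection, the tagged myosin IIA should incorporate into actomyosin structures, allowing live-cell fluorescence imaging of the cytoskeleton. A tag with two spectral states would also suit optical highlighting or localisation-based super-resolution imaging, though the record does not name specific applications.
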