Addgene plasmid #57553: mGeos2-VEL-MyosinIIA-C-18
Purpose: Localization: Cytoskeleton, Excitation: 503 / 569, Emission: 514 / 581
Depositing lab: Michael Davidson. Depositing organization: Florida State University, Tallahassee.
Backbone
  Vector backbone: mGeos2-VEL-C1
  Backbone size w/o insert (bp): 4750
  Vector type: Mammalian Expression
  Selectable markers: Neomycin (select with G418)
Growth in bacteria
  Bacterial resistance: Kanamycin, 50 μg/mL
  Growth temperature: 37°C
  Growth strain: DH5alpha
  Copy number: High Copy
Gene/Insert
  Gene/Insert name: MyosinIIA (alt name: AJ312390)
  Species: M. musculus (mouse)
  Promoter: CMV
  Tag / fusion protein: mGeos2-VEL (N terminal on backbone)
  Cloning method: Unknown
  Sequencing primers: 5′ CMV-F; 3′ SV40pA-R
Terms and licenses: Academic/Nonprofit Terms; Industry Terms
Depositor comments: . Excitation = 503 / 569; Emission = 514 / 581
How to cite: mGeos2-VEL-MyosinIIA-C-18 was a gift from Michael Davidson (Addgene plasmid # 57553 ; http://n2t.net/addgene:57553 ; RRID:Addgene_57553)
